>Addgene plasmid #202682 | PAmCherry1-C1-LACT-C2 | addgene full sequence | sequence record 399218 | Addgene NGS Result
GGCGGAGAATGGGCGGAACTGGGCGGAGTTAGGGGCGGGATGGGCGGAGTTAGGGGCGGGACTATGGTTG
CTGACTAATTGAGATGCATGCTTTGCATACTTCTGCCTGCTGGGGAGCCTGGGGACTTTCCACACCTGGT
TGCTGACTAATTGAGATGCATGCTTTGCATACTTCTGCCTGCTGGGGAGCCTGGGGACTTTCCACACCCT
AACTGACACACATTCCACAGCTGGTTCTTTCCGCCTCAGGACTCTTCCTTTTTCAATATTATTGAAGCAT
TTATCAGGGTTATTGTCTCATGAGCGGATACATATTTGAATGTATTTAGAAAAATAAACAAATAGGGGTT
CCGCGCACATTTCCCCGAAAAGTGCCACCTG
[124 nt withheld, positions 382-505]
C
[91 nt withheld, positions 507-597]
A
[49 nt withheld, positions 599-647]
CCTTTGACGTTGGAGTCCACGTTCTTT
[37 nt withheld, positions 675-711]
ACCCTATCTCGGTCTATTCTTTTGATTTATAAGGGATTTTGCCGATTTCGGCCTATTGGTTAAAAAATGA
GCTGATTTAACAAAAATTTAACGCGAATTTTAACAAAATATTAACGCTTACAATTTACGCGTTAAGATAC
ATTGATGAGTTTGGACAAACCACAACTAGAATGCAGTGAAAAAAATGCTTTATTTGTGAAATTTGTGATG
CTATTGCTTTATTTGTAACCATTATAAGCTGCAATAAACAAGTTAACAACAACAATTGCATTCATTTTAT
GTTTCAGGTTCAGGGGGAGGTGTGGGAGGTTTTTTAAAGCAAGTAAAACCTCTACAAATGTGGTATGGCT
GATTATGATCAGTTATCTAGATCCGGTGGATCCCGGGCCCGCGGTACCGTCGACTGCAGAATTCCTA
[474 nt withheld, positions 1129-1602]
AGATCTAGATCTGAGTCCGGACTTGTACAGCTCGTCCATGCCGCCGGTGGAGTGGCGGCCCTCGGCTCTC
TCGTACTGCTCCACGATGGTGTAGTCCTCGTTGTGGCTGGTGATGTCCAGCTTGCGGTTGACGTTGTAGG
CGCCGGGCAGCTGCACGGGCTTCTTGGCCTTGTAGGTGGTCTTGACCTCAGCGTCGTAGTGGCCGCCGTC
CTTCAGCTTCACTCTGGGCTTGACCTCGCCCTTCAGGGCGCCGTCCTCGGGGTACATCCGCTCGGAGAGG
GCCTCCCAGCCCATGGTCTTCTTCTGCATCACGGGGCCGTCGGAGGGGAAGTTGGTGCCGCGCAGCTTCA
CCTTGTAGATGAACTCGCCGTCCTGCAGGGAGGAGTCCTGGGTCACGGTCACCACGCCGCCGTCCTCGAA
TTTCATCACGCGCTCCCACTTGAAGCCCTCGGGGAAGGACAGCTTAAAGTAGTCGGGGATGTCGGCGGGG
TGCTTCACGTAGGCATTGGAGCCGTACATGAACTGAGGGCTCAGGATGTCCCAGGTGAAGGGCAGGGGGC
CGCCCTTGGTCACCTTCAGCTTGGCGGTCTGGGTGCCCTCGTAGGGGCGGCCCTCGCCCTCGCCCTCGAT
CTCGAACACGTGGCCGTTCACGGACCCCTCCATGTGCACCTTGAAGCGCATGAACTCCTTAATGATGGCC
ATGTTATCCTCCTCGCCCTTGCTCACCATGGTGGCGACCGCTAGCGGATCTGACGGTTCACTAAACCAGC
TCTGCTTATATAGACCTCCCACCGTACACGCCTACCGCCCATTTGCGTCAATGGGGCGGAGTTGTTACGA
CATTTTGGAAAGTCCCGTTGATTTTGGTGCCAAAACAAACTCCCATTGACGTCAATGGGGTGGAGACTTG
GAAATCCCCGTGAGTCAAACCGCTATCCACGCCCATTGATGTACTGCCAAAACCGCATCACCATGGTAAT
AGCGATGACTAATACGTAGATGTACTGCCAAGTAGGAAAGTCCCATAAGGTCATGTACTGGGCATAATGC
CAGGCGGGCCATTTACCGTCATTGACGTCAATAGGGGGCGTACTTGGCATATGATACACTTGATGTACTG
CCAAGTGGGCAGTTTACCGTAAATACTCCACCCATTGACGTCAATGGAAAGTCCCTATTGGCGTTACTAT
GGGAACATACGTCATTATTGACGTCAATGGGCGGGGGTCGTTGGGCGGTCAGCCAGGCGGGCCATTTACC
GTAAGTTATGTAACGCGGAACTCCATATATGGGCTATGAACTAATGACCCCGTAATTGATTACTATTAAT
AACTAATGCATGGCGGTAATACGGTTATCCACAGAATCAGGGGATAACGCAGGAAAGAACATGTGAGCAA
AAGGCCAGCAAAAGGCCAGGAACCGTAAAAAGGCCGCGTTGCTGGCGTTTTTCCATAGGCTCCGCCCCCC
TGACGAGCATCACAAAAATCGACGCTCAAGTCAGAGGTGGCGAAACCCGACAGGACTATAAAGATACCAG
GCGTTTCCCCCTGGAAGCTCCCTCGTGCGCTCTCCTGTTCCGACCCTGCCGCTTACCGGATACCTGTCCG
CCTTTCTCCCTTCGGGAAGCGTGGCGCTTTCTCATAGCTCACGCTGTAGGTATCTCAGTTCGGTGTAGGT
CGTTCGCTCCAAGCTGGGCTGTGTGCACGAACCCCCCGTTCAGCCCGACCGCTGCGCCTTATCCGGTAAC
TATCGTCTTGAGTCCAACCCGGTAAGACACGACTTATCGCCACTGGCAGCAGCCACTGGTAACAGGATTA
GCAGAGCGAGGTATGTAGGCGGTGCTACAGAGTTCTTGAAGTGGTGGCCTAACTACGGCTACACTAGAAG
AACAGTATTTGGTATCTGCGCTCTGCTGAAGCCAGTTACCTTCGGAAAAAGAGTTGGTAGCTCTTGATCC
GGCAAACAAACCACCGCTGGTAGCGGTGGTTTTTTTGTTTGCAAGCAGCAGATTACGCGCAGAAAAAAAG
GATCTCAAGAAGATCCTTTGATCTTTTCTACGGGGTCTGACGCTCAGTGGAACGAAAACTCACGTTAAGG
GATTTTGGTCATGAGATTATCAAAAAGGATCTTCACCTAGATCCTTTTAAATTAAAAATGAAGTTTTAAA
TCAATCTAAAGTATATATGAGTAACCTGAGGCTATGGCAGGGCCTGCCGCCCCGACGTTGGCTGCGAGCC
CTGGGCCTTCACCCGAACTTGGGGGGTGGGGTGGGGAAAAGGAAGAAACGCGGGCGTATTGGCCCCAATG
GGGTCTCGGTGGGGTATCGACAGAGTGCCAGCCCTGGGACCGAACCCCGCGTTTATGAACAAACGACCCA
ACACCGTGCGTTTTATTCTGTCTTTTTATTGCCGTCATAGCGCGGGTTCCTTCCGGTATTGTCTCCTTCC
GTGTTTCAGTTAGCCTCCCCCTAGGGTGGGCGAAGAACTCCAGCATGAGATCCCCGCGCTGGAGGATCAT
CCAGCCGGCGTCCCGGAAAACGATTCCGAAGCCCAACCTTTCATAGAAGGCGGCGGTGGAATCGAAATCT
CGTGATGGCAGGTTGGGCGTCGCTTGGTCGGTCATTTCGAACCCCAGAGTCCCGCTCAGAAGAACTCGTC
AAGAAGGCGATAGAAGGCGATGCGCTGCGAATCGGGAGCGGCGATACCGTAAAGCACGAGGAAGCGGTCA
GCCCATTCGCCGCCAAGCTCTTCAGCAATATCACGGGTAGCCAACGCTATGTCCTGATAGCGGTCCGCCA
CACCCAGCCGGCCACAGTCGATGAATCCAGAAAAGCGGCCATTTTCCACCATGATATTCGGCAAGCAGGC
ATCGCCATGGGTCACGACGAGATCCTCGCCGTCGGGCATGCTCGCCTTGAGCCTGGCGAACAGTTCGGCT
GGCGCGAGCCCCTGATGCTCTTCGTCCAGATCATCCTGATCGACAAGACCGGCTTCCATCCGAGTACGTG
CTCGCTCGATGCGATGTTTCGCTTGGTGGTCGAATGGGCAGGTAGCCGGATCAAGCGTATGCAGCCGCCG
CATTGCATCAGCCATGATGGATACTTTCTCGGCAGGAGCAAGGTGAGATGACAGGAGATCCTGCCCCGGC
ACTTCGCCCAATAGCAGCCAGTCCCTTCCCGCTTCAGTGACAACGTCGAGCACAGCTGCGCAAGGAACGC
CCGTCGTGGCCAGCCACGATAGCCGCGCTGCCTCGTCTTGCAGTTCATTCAGGGCACCGGACAGGTCGGT
CTTGACAAAAAGAACCGGGCGCCCCTGCGCTGACAGCCGGAACACGGCGGCATCAGAGCAGCCGATTGTC
TGTTGTGCCCAGTCATAGCCGAATAGCCTCTCCACCCAAGCGGCCGGAGAACCTGCGTGCAATCCATCTT
GTTCAATCATGCGAAACGATCCTCATCCTGTCTCTTGATCGATCTTTGCAAAAGCCTAGGCCTCCAAAAA
AGCCTCCTCACTACTTCTGGAATAGCTCAGAGGCCGAGGCGGCCTCGGCCTCTGCATAAATAAAAAAAAT
TAGTCAGCCATGG
Features (pLannotate 1.2.2; 15 found; start..end, strand, type, name):
    251..355     -  promoter       AmpR promoter: bla
    382..810     +  rep_origin     f1 ori (sequence partly withheld): f1 bacteriophage origin of replication; arrow indicates direction of (+) strand synthesis
    844..965     -  polyA_signal   SV40 poly(A) signal: SV40 polyadenylation signal
    988..1072    -  CDS            large T antigen (fragment): large T antigen from SV40 (simian virus 40)
   1089..1125    -  misc_feature   MCS (fragment): multiple cloning site
   1129..1602    -  CDS            MFGE8 (fragment) (sequence withheld): MFGM_BOVIN - Experimental evidence at protein level: Swiss-Prot protein existence level 1. Contributes to phagocytic removal of apoptotic cells in many tissues. Plays an important role in the maintenance of intestinal epithelial homeostasis and the promotion of mucosal healing. Promotes VEGF-dependent neovascularization (By similarity). Specific ligand for the alpha-v/beta-3 and alpha-v/beta-5 receptors. Also binds to phosphatidylserine-enriched cell surfaces in a receptor-independent manner. Zona pellucida-binding protein which may play a role in gamete interaction. From Bos taurus (Bovine).
   1624..2331    -  CDS            PAmCherry1: PAmCherry1 is a photoactivatable red fluorescent protein published in 2009, derived from Discosoma sp.. It is reported to be a rapidly-maturing monomer with high acid sensitivity.
   2370..2573    -  promoter       CMV promoter: human cytomegalovirus (CMV) immediate early promoter
   2574..2877    -  enhancer       CMV enhancer: human cytomegalovirus immediate early enhancer
   3052..3640    -  rep_origin     ori: high-copy-number ColE1/pMB1/pBR322/pUC origin of replication
   3862..3878    +  polyA_signal   bGH poly(A) signal (fragment): bovine growth hormone polyadenylation signal
   3969..4016    -  polyA_signal   HSV TK poly(A) signal: herpes simplex virus thymidine kinase polyadenylation signal (Cole and Stacy, 1985)
   4075..4227    -  CDS            ble (fragment): BLE_KLEPN - Experimental evidence at protein level: Swiss-Prot protein existence level 1. Binding protein with a strong affinity to the bleomycin family of antibiotics. Binds to CL990; an antimitotic-antibiotic compound. From Klebsiella pneumoniae.
   4248..5042    -  CDS            NeoR/KanR: aminoglycoside phosphotransferase from Tn5; aph(3')-II (or nptII); confers resistance to neomycin, kanamycin, and G418 (Geneticin®)
   5077..249     -  promoter       SV40 promoter (across the origin): SV40 enhancer and early promoter
