[The description below was written by a language model from this plasmid's Addgene catalogue record and pLannotate feature annotations shown in this document.]
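Description:
PAmCherry1-C1-LACT-C2 is a mammalian expression plasmid of about 5.2 kb built on a C1-type backbone (recorded as pmEos2-C1), in which the fluorescent protein sits upstream of the cloning site so that the partner domain is fused to its C-terminus. It is propagated in E. coli from a high-copy ColE1/pUC origin and selected with kanamycin. The Tn5 NeoR/KanR gene is flanked by a bacterial (bla) promoter and the SV40 enhancer/early promoter and ends in an HSV TK polyadenylation signal, so the same marker can in principle also give G418 resistance in mammalian cells. An f1 origin is also present. The short annotated fragments of ble, bGH poly(A) and SV40 large T antigen are probably backbone remnants or partial annotation matches, not functional parts.

The payload is a single fusion open reading frame driven by the human CMV immediate-early enhancer and promoter and terminated by the SV40 poly(A) signal. It encodes PAmCherry1, a monomeric photoactivatable red fluorescent protein derived from Discosoma, followed by residues 274–431 of bovine MFGE8 (lactadherin), the C2 domain indicated by the construct name. A remnant of the multiple cloning site lies downstream. MFGE8 binds phosphatidylserine-enriched membranes, so the fusion acts as a genetically encoded lipid probe that reports the distribution of this lipid in transfected cells.

The record gives the purpose as a photoactivatable lipid biosensor. Because PAmCherry1 stays dark until it is photoconverted, small subsets of probe molecules can be switched on at a time. This suits single-molecule tracking and localisation imaging of membrane-bound probe, consistent with the associated study of lipid diffusion in the plasma membrane. The insert was assembled by Gibson cloning.
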