Addgene plasmid #202682: PAmCherry1-C1-LACT-C2
Purpose: Photoactivatable lipid biosensor
Depositing lab: Gerry Hammond. Depositing organization: University of Pittsburgh (University, School of Medicine, and Cancer Institute). Publication: PI(4,5)P2 diffuses freely in the plasma membrane even within high-density effector protein complexes. Pacheco J, Cassidy AC, Zewe JP, Wills RC, Hammond GRV. J Cell Biol. 2023 Feb 6;222(2):e202204099. doi: 10.1083/jcb.202204099. Epub 2022 Nov 23. PubMed 36416724.
Backbone
  Vector backbone: pmEos2-C1
  Vector type: Mammalian Expression
Growth in bacteria
  Bacterial resistance: Kanamycin, 50 μg/mL
  Growth temperature: 37°C
  Growth strain: DH5alpha
  Copy number: High Copy
Gene/Insert
  Gene/Insert name: PAmCherry1: Bos taurus MFGE8 (274-431)
  Species: B. taurus (bovine)
  Entrez Gene: MFGE8
  Cloning method: Gibson Cloning
Terms and licenses: Academic/Nonprofit Terms; Industry Terms: Not Available to Industry
How to cite: PAmCherry1-C1-LACT-C2 was a gift from Gerry Hammond (Addgene plasmid # 202682 ; http://n2t.net/addgene:202682 ; RRID:Addgene_202682)
